>Addgene plasmid #133578 | PB CAG-R-bpA-2xSV40pA-R-td-sfGFP | addgene full sequence | sequence record 274080 | Addgene NGS Result
TTATTTATTAAAAAAAAACAAAAACTCAAAATTTCTTCTATAAAGTAACAAAACTTTTAAACATTCTCTC
TTTTACAAAAATAAACTTATTTTGTACTTTAAAAACAGTCATGTTGTATTATAAAATAAGTAATTAGCTT
AACCTATACATAATAGAAACAAATTATACTTATTAACCGGTCATGGTCGACATTGATTATTGACTAGTTA
TTAATAGTAATCAATTACGGGGTCATTAGTTCATAGCCCATATATGGAGTTCCGCGTTACATAACTTACG
GTAAATGGCCCGCCTGGCTGACCGCCCAACGACCCCCGCCCATTGACGTCAATAATGACGTATGTTCCCA
TAGTAACGCCAATAGGGACTTTCCATTGACGTCAATGGGTGGAGTATTTACGGTAAACTGCCCACTTGGC
AGTACATCAAGTGTATCATATGCCAAGTACGCCCCCTATTGACGTCAATGACGGTAAATGGCCCGCCTGG
CATTATGCCCAGTACATGACCTTATGGGACTTTCCTACTTGGCAGTACATCTACGTATTAGTCATCGCTA
TTACCATGGTCGAGGTGAGCCCCACGTTCTGCTTCACTCTCCCCATCTCCCCCCCCTCCCCACCCCCAAT
TTTGTATTTATTTATTTTTTAATTATTTTGTGCAGCGATGGGGGCGGGGGGGGGGGGGGGGCGCGCGCCG
GGGGGGGGGGGGGGGGGGGGGGGGGGGGGSGGGGSGRGGCGGAGAGGTGCGGCGGCAGCCAATCAGAGCG
GCGCGCTCCGAAAGTTTCCTTTTATGGCGAGGCGGCGGCGGCGGCGGCCCTATAAAAAGCGAAGCGCGCG
GCGGGCGGGAGTCGCTGCGCGCTGCCTTCGCCCCGTGCCCCGCTCCGCCGCCGCCTCGCGCCGCCCGCCC
CGGCTCTGACTGACCGCGTTACTCCCACAGGTGAGCGGGCGGGACGGCCCTTCTCCTCCGGGCTGTAATT
AGCGCTTGGTTTAATGACGGCTTGTTTCTTTTCTGTGGCTGCGTGAAAGCCTTGAGGGGCTCCGGGAGGG
CCCTTTGTGCGGGGGGAGCGGCTCGGGGGGTGCGTGCGTGTGTGTGTGCGTGGGGAGCGCCGCGTGCGGC
TCCGCGCTGCCCGGCGGCTGTGAGCGCTGCGGGCGCGGCGCGGGGCTTTGTGCGCTCCGCAGTGTGCGCG
AGGGGAGCGCGGCCGGGGGCGGTGCCCCGCGGTGCGGGGGGGGCTGCGAGGGGAACAAAGGCTGCGTGCG
GGGTGTGTGCGTGGGGGGGTGAGCAGGGGGTGTGGGCGCGTCGGTCGGGCTGCAACCCCCCCTGCACCCC
CCTCCCCGAGTTGCTGAGCACGGCCCGGCTTCGGGTGCGGGGCTCCGTACGGGGCGTGGCGCGGGGCTCG
CCGTGCCGGGCGGGGGGTGGCGGCAGGTGGGGGTGCCGGGCGGGGCGGGGCCGCCTCGGGCCGGGGRGGG
CTCGGGGGAGGGGCGCGGCGGCCCCCGGAGCGCCGGCGGCTGTCGAGGCGCGGCGAGCCGCAGCCATTGC
CTTTTATGGTAATCGTGCGAGAGGGCGCAGGGACTTCCTTTGTCCCAAATCTGTGCGGAGCCGAAATCTG
GGAGGCGCCGCCGCACCCCCTCTAGCGGGCGCGGGGCGAAGCGGTGCGGCGCCGGCAGGAAGGAAATGGG
CGGGGAGGGCCTTCGTGCGTCGCCGCGCCGCCGTCCCCTTCTCCCTCTCCAGCCTCGGGGCTGTCCGCGG
GGGGACGGCTGCCTTCGGGGGGGACGGGGCAGGGCGGGGTTCGGCTTCTGGCGTGTGACCGGCGGCTCTA
GAGCCTCTGCTAACCATGTTCATGCCTTCTTCTTTTTCCTACAGCTCCTGGGCAACGTGCTGGTTATTGT
GCTGTCTCATCATTTTGGCAAAGAATTGCTAGCTAACTTTAAATAATTGGCATTATTTAAAGTTAAGCTC
GCTGATCAGCCTCGACTGTGCCTTCTAGTTGCCAGCCATCTGTTGTTTGCCCCTCCCCCGTGCCTTCCTT
GACCCTGGAAGGTGCCACTCCCACTGTCCTTTCCTAATAAAATGAGGAAATTGCATCGCATTGTCTGAGT
AGGTGTCATTCTATTCTGGGGGGTGGGGTGGGGCAGGACAGCAAGGGGGAGGATTGGGAAGACAATAGCA
GGCATGCTGGGGATGCGGTGGGCTCTATGGCTTCTGAGGCGGAAAGAACCAGCTGGGGCTCGACTAGAGC
TTGCGGAACCCTTACCACCGCGGTGGCGGCCGCTCTAGAATCATAATCAGCCATACCACATTTGTAGAGG
TTTTACTTGCTTTAAAAAACCTCCCACACCTCCCCCTGAACCTGAAACATAAAATGAATGCAATTGTTGT
TGTTAACTTGTTTATTGCAGCTTATAATGGTTACAAATAAAGCAATAGCATCACAAATTTCACAAATAAA
GCATTTTTTTCACTGCATTCTAGTTGTGGTTTGTCCAAACTCATCAATGTATCTTAACTAGAATCATAAT
CAGCCATACCACATTTGTAGAGGTTTTACTTGCTTTAAAAAACCTCCCACACCTCCCCCTGAACCTGAAA
CATAAAATGAATGCAATTGTTGTTGTTAACTTGTTTATTGCAGCTTATAATGGTTACAAATAAAGCAATA
GCATCACAAATTTCACAAATAAAGCATTTTTTTCACTGCATTCTAGTTGTGGTTTGTCCAAACTCATCAA
TGTATCTTATAACTAAATAACCTAGGTAACTTTAAATAATTGGCATTATTTAAAGTTAGGCGCGCCATGA
GCAAAGGAGAAGAACTTTTCACTGGAGTTGTCCCAATTCTTGTTGAATTAGATGGTGATGTTAATGGGCA
CAAATTTTCTGTCCGTGGAGAGGGTGAAGGTGATGCTACAAACGGAAAACTCACCCTTAAATTTATTTGC
ACTACTGGAAAACTACCTGTTCCGTGGCCAACACTTGTCACTACTCTGACCTATGGTGTTCAATGCTTTT
CCCGTTATCCGGATCACATGAAACGGCATGACTTTTTCAAGAGTGCCATGCCCGAAGGTTATGTACAGGA
ACGCACTATATCTTTCAAAGATGACGGGACCTACAAGACGCGTGCTGAAGTCAAGTTTGAAGGTGATACC
CTTGTTAATCGTATCGAGTTAAAGGGTATTGATTTTAAAGAAGATGGAAACATTCTTGGACACAAACTCG
AATACAACTTTAACTCACACAATGTATACATCACGGCAGACAAACAAAAGAATGGAATCAAAGCTAACTT
CAAAATTCGCCACAACGTTGAAGATGGTTCCGTTCAACTAGCAGACCATTATCAACAAAATACTCCAATT
GGCGATGGCCCTGTCCTTTTACCAGACAACCATTACCTGTCGACACAATCTGTCCTTTCGAAAGATCCCA
ACGAAAAGCGTGACCACATGGTCCTTCTTGAGTTTGTAACTGCTGCTGGGATTACACATGGCATGGATGA
GCTCTACAAAGGTTCTGCTGGATCTGCAGCAGGATCTGGTATGAGCAAAGGAGAAGAACTTTTCACTGGA
GTTGTCCCAATTCTTGTTGAATTAGATGGTGATGTTAATGGGCACAAATTTTCTGTCCGTGGAGAGGGTG
AAGGTGATGCTACAAACGGAAAACTCACCCTTAAATTTATTTGCACTACTGGAAAACTACCTGTTCCGTG
GCCAACACTTGTCACTACTCTGACCTATGGTGTTCAATGCTTTTCCCGTTATCCGGATCACATGAAACGG
CATGACTTTTTCAAGAGTGCCATGCCCGAAGGTTATGTACAGGAACGCACTATATCTTTCAAAGATGACG
GGACCTACAAGACGCGTGCTGAAGTCAAGTTTGAAGGTGATACCCTTGTTAATCGTATCGAGTTAAAGGG
TATTGATTTTAAAGAAGATGGAAACATTCTTGGACACAAACTCGAATACAACTTTAACTCACACAATGTA
TACATCACGGCAGACAAACAAAAGAATGGAATCAAAGCTAACTTCAAAATTCGCCACAACGTTGAAGATG
GTTCCGTTCAACTAGCAGACCATTATCAACAAAATACTCCAATTGGCGATGGCCCTGTCCTTTTACCAGA
CAACCATTACCTGTCGACACAATCTGTCCTTTCGAAAGATCCCAACGAAAAGCGTGACCACATGGTCCTT
CTTGAGTTTGTAACTGCTGCTGGGATTACACATGGCATGGATGAGCTCTACAAATGATTAATTAATGATC
ATACAGTGCTCTGAGTACGCTATAATCAACCTCTGGATTACAAAATTTGTGAAAGATTGACTGGTATTCT
TAACTATGTTGCTCCTTTTACGCTATGTGGATACGCTGCTTTAATGCCTTTGTATCATGCTATTGCTTCC
CGTATGGCTTTCATTTTCTCCTCCTTGTATAAATCCTGGTTGCTGTCTCTTTATGAGGAGTTGTGGCCCG
TTGTCAGGCAACGTGGCGTGGTGTGCACTGTGTTTGCTGACGCAACCCCCACTGGTTGGGGCATTGCCAC
CACCTGTCAGCTCCTTTCCGGGACTTTCGCTTTCCCCCTCCCTATTGCCACGGCGGAACTCATCGCCGCC
TGCCTTGCCCGCTGCTGGACAGGGGCTCGGCTGTTGGGCACTGACAATTCCGTGGTGTTGTCGGGGAAAT
CATCGTCCTTTCCTTGGCTGCTCGCCTGTGTTGCCACCTGGATTCTGCGCGGGACGTCCTTCTGCTACGT
CCCTTCGGCCCTCAATCCAGCGGACCTTCCTTCCCGCGGCCTGCTGCCGGCTCTGCGGCCTCTTCCGCGT
CTTCGCCTTCGCCCTCAGACGAGTCGGATCTCCCTTTGGGCCGCCTCCCCGCAGGATCCACTAGAGCGGC
CGCCTAGAGCTCGCTATCAGCCTCGACTGTGCCTTCTAGTTGCCAGCCATCTGTTGTTTGCCCCTCCCCC
GTGCCTTCCTTGACCCTGGAAGGTGCCACTCCCACTGTCCTTTCCTAATAAAATGAGGAAATTGCATCGC
ATTGTCTGAGTAGGTGTCATTCTATTCTGGGGGGTGGGGTGGGGCAGGACAGCAAGGGGGAGGATTGGGA
AGACAATAGCAGGCATGCTGGGGATGCGGTGGGCTCTATGGCTTCTGAGGCGGAAAGAACCAGCTGGGGC
TCGACTAGAGCTTGCGGAACCCTTAAGCTTTTTTATTATATATTAGTCACGATATCTATAACAAGAAAAT
ATATATATAATAAGTTATCACGTAAGTAGAACATGAAATAACAATATAATTATCGTATGAGTTAAATCTT
AAAAGTCACGTAAAAGATAATCATGCGTCATTTTGACTCACGCGGTCGTTATAGTTCAAAATCAGTGACA
CTTACCGCATTGACAAGCACGCCTCACGGGAGCTCCAAGCGGCGACTGAGATGTCCTAAATGCACAGCGA
CGGATTCGCGCTATTTAGAAAGAGAGAGCAATATTTCAAGAATGCATGCGTCAATTTTACGCAGACTATC
TTTCTAGGGTTAAAAAAGATTTGCGCTTTACTCGACCTAAACTTTAAACACGTCATAGAATCTTCGTTTG
ACAAAAACCACATTGTGTTGGGTCGCCCTATAGTGAGTCGTATTACAATTCACTGGCCGTCGTTTTACAA
CGTCGTGACTGGGAAAACCCTGGCGTTACCCAACTTAATCGCCTTGCAGCACATCCCCCTTTCGCCAGCT
GGCGTAATAGCGAAGAGGCCCGCACCGATCGCCCTTCCCAACAGTTGCGCAGCCTGAATGGCGAATGGCA
AATTGTAAGCGTTAATATTTTGTTAAAATTCGCGTTAAATTTTTGTTAAATCAGCTCATTTTTTAACCAA
TAGGCCGAAATCGGCAAAATCCCTTATAAATCAAAAGAATAGACCGAGATAGGGT
[37 nt withheld, positions 5936-5972]
AAAGAACGTGGACTCCAACGTCAAAGG
[49 nt withheld, positions 6000-6048]
T
[91 nt withheld, positions 6050-6140]
G
[124 nt withheld, positions 6142-6265]
CAGGTGGCACTTTTCGGGGAAATGTGCGCGGAACCCCTATTTGTTTATTTTTCTAAATACATTCAAATAT
GTATCCGCTCATGAGACAATAACCCTGATAAATGCTTCAATAATATTGAAAAAGGAAGAGTATGAGTATT
CAACATTTCCGTGTCGCCCTTATTCCCTTTTTTGCGGCATTTTGCCTTCCTGTTTTTGCTCACCCAGAAA
CGCTGGTGAAAGTAAAAGATGCTGAAGATCAGTTGGGTGCACGAGTGGGTTACATCGAACTGGATCTCAA
CAGCGGTAAGATCCTTGAGAGTTTTCGCCCCGAAGAACGTTTTCCAATGATGAGCACTTTTAAAGTTCTG
CTATGTGGCGCGGTATTATCCCGTATTGACGCCGGGCAAGAGCAACTCGGTCGCCGCATACACTATTCTC
AGAATGACTTGGTTGAGTACTCACCAGTCACAGAAAAGCATCTTACGGATGGCATGACAGTAAGAGAATT
ATGCAGTGCTGCCATAACCATGAGTGATAACACTGCGGCCAACTTACTTCTGACAACGATCGGAGGACCG
AAGGAGCTAACCGCTTTTTTGCACAACATGGGGGATCATGTAACTCGCCTTGATCGTTGGGAACCGGAGC
TGAATGAAGCCATACCAAACGACGAGCGTGACACCACGATGCCTGTAGCAATGGCAACAACGTTGCGCAA
ACTATTAACTGGCGAACTACTTACTCTAGCTTCCCGGCAACAATTAATAGACTGGATGGAGGCGGATAAA
GTTGCAGGACCACTTCTGCGCTCGGCCCTTCCGGCTGGCTGGTTTATTGCTGATAAATCTGGAGCCGGTG
AGCGTGGGTCTCGCGGTATCATTGCAGCACTGGGGCCAGATGGTAAGCCCTCCCGTATCGTAGTTATCTA
CACGACGGGGAGTCAGGCAACTATGGATGAACGAAATAGACAGATCGCTGAGATAGGTGCCTCACTGATT
AAGCATTGGTAACTGTCAGACCAAGTTTACTCATATATACTTTAGATTGATTTAAAACTTCATTTTTAAT
TTAAAAGGATCTAGGTGAAGATCCTTTTTGATAATCTCATGACCAAAATCCCTTAACGTGAGTTTTCGTT
CCACTGAGCGTCAGACCCCGTAGAAAAGATCAAAGGATCTTCTTGAGATCCTTTTTTTCTGCGCGTAATC
TGCTGCTTGCAAACAAAAAAACCACCGCTACCAGCGGTGGTTTGTTTGCCGGATCAAGAGCTACCAACTC
TTTTTCCGAAGGTAACTGGCTTCAGCAGAGCGCAGATACCAAATACTGTTCTTCTAGTGTAGCCGTAGTT
AGGCCACCACTTCAAGAACTCTGTAGCACCGCCTACATACCTCGCTCTGCTAATCCTGTTACCAGTGGCT
GCTGCCAGTGGCGATAAGTCGTGTCTTACCGGGTTGGACTCAAGACGATAGTTACCGGATAAGGCGCAGC
GGTCGGGCTGAACGGGGGGTTCGTGCACACAGCCCAGCTTGGAGCGAACGACCTACACCGAACTGAGATA
CCTACAGCGTGAGCTATGAGAAAGCGCCACGCTTCCCGAAGGGAGAAAGGCGGACAGGTATCCGGTAAGC
GGCAGGGTCGGAACAGGAGAGCGCACGAGGGAGCTTCCAGGGGGAAACGCCTGGTATCTTTATAGTCCTG
TCGGGTTTCGCCACCTCTGACTTGAGCGTCGATTTTTGTGATGCTCGTCAGGGGGGCGGAGCCTATGGAA
AAACGCCAGCAACGCGGCCTTTTTACGGTTCCTGGCCTTTTGCTGGCCTTTTGCTCACATGTTCTTTCCT
GCGTTATCCCCTGATTCTGTGGATAACCGTATTACCGCCTTTGAGTGAGCTGATACCGCTCGCCGCAGCC
GAACGACCGAGCGCAGCGAGTCAGTGAGCGAGGAAGCGGAAGAGCGCCCAATACGCAAACCGCCTCTCCC
CGCGCGTTGGCCGATTCATTAATGCAGCTGGCACGACAGGTTTCCCGACTGGAAAGCGGGCAGTGAGCGC
AACGCAATTAATGTGAGTTAGCTCACTCATTAGGCACCCCAGGCTTTACACTTTATGCTTCCGGCTCGTA
TGTTGTGTGGAATTGTGAGCGGATAACAATTTCACACAGGAAACAGCTATGACCATGATTACGCCAAGCG
CGCAATTAACCCTCACTAAAGGGAACCTCCCCCGGTATTCACGACAGCAGGCTGAATAATAAAAAAATTA
GAAACTATTATTTAACCCTAGAAAGATAATCATATTGTGACGTACGTTAAAGATAATCATGCGTAAAATT
GACGCATGTGTTTTATCGGTCTGTATATCGAGGTTTATTTATTAATTTGAATAGATATTAAGTTTTATTA
TATTTACACTTACATACTAATAATAAATTCAACAAACAATTTATTTATGTTTAT
Features (pLannotate 1.2.2; 27 found; start..end, strand, type, name):
    189..568     +  enhancer       CMV enhancer: human cytomegalovirus immediate early enhancer
    570..847     +  promoter       chicken β-actin promoter: No description available
    848..1864    +  intron         chimeric intron: chimera between introns from chicken β-actin and rabbit β-globin
   1976..2200    +  polyA_signal   bGH poly(A) signal: bovine growth hormone polyadenylation signal
   2204..2225    +  promoter       SV40 promoter (fragment): SV40 enhancer and early promoter
   2255..2280    +  misc_feature   MCS (fragment): pBluescript multiple cloning site
   2280..2362    +  CDS            large T antigen (fragment): large T antigen from SV40 (simian virus 40)
   2385..2506    +  polyA_signal   SV40 poly(A) signal: SV40 polyadenylation signal
   2513..2595    +  CDS            large T antigen (fragment): large T antigen from SV40 (simian virus 40)
   2618..2739    +  polyA_signal   SV40 poly(A) signal: SV40 polyadenylation signal
   2797..3510    +  CDS            Superfolder GFP: Superfolder GFP is a basic (constitutively fluorescent) green fluorescent protein published in 2005, derived from Aequorea victoria. It is reported to be a very rapidly-maturing weak dimer.
   3541..4254    +  CDS            Superfolder GFP: Superfolder GFP is a basic (constitutively fluorescent) green fluorescent protein published in 2005, derived from Aequorea victoria. It is reported to be a very rapidly-maturing weak dimer.
   4294..4882    +  misc_feature   WPRE: woodchuck hepatitis virus posttranscriptional regulatory element
   4927..5151    +  polyA_signal   bGH poly(A) signal: bovine growth hormone polyadenylation signal
   5155..5176    +  promoter       SV40 promoter (fragment): SV40 enhancer and early promoter
   5540..5617    +  CDS            FP (fragment): FP25_NPVAC - Experimental evidence at protein level: Swiss-Prot protein existence level 1. From Autographa californica nuclear polyhedrosis virus (AcMNPV).
   5627..5645    -  promoter       T7 promoter: promoter for bacteriophage T7 RNA polymerase
   5648..5805    +  CDS            lacZα (fragment): LacZα fragment of β-galactosidase; lacZ fragment
   5837..6265    -  rep_origin     f1 ori (sequence partly withheld): f1 bacteriophage origin of replication; arrow indicates direction of (+) strand synthesis
   6292..6396    +  promoter       AmpR promoter: bla
   6397..7257    +  CDS            AmpR: β-lactamase; bla; confers resistance to ampicillin, carbenicillin, and related antibiotics
   7428..8016    +  rep_origin     ori: high-copy-number ColE1/pMB1/pBR322/pUC origin of replication
   8199..8291    +  CDS            lacI (fragment): lac repressor; lacI; The lac repressor binds to the lac operator to inhibit transcription in E. coli. This inhibition can be relieved by adding lactose or isopropyl-β-D-thiogalactopyranoside (IPTG).
   8304..8325    +  protein_bind   CAP binding site: CAP binding activates transcription in the presence of cAMP. E. coli catabolite activator protein
   8340..8370    +  promoter       lac promoter: promoter for the E. coli lac operon
   8378..8394    +  protein_bind   lac operator: The lac repressor binds to the lac operator to inhibit transcription in E. coli. This inhibition can be relieved by adding lactose or isopropyl-β-D-thiogalactopyranoside (IPTG). lac repressor encoded by lacI
   8439..8457    +  promoter       T3 promoter: promoter for bacteriophage T3 RNA polymerase
