[The description below was written by a language model from this plasmid's Addgene catalogue record and pLannotate feature annotations shown in this document.]
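Description:
PB CAG-R-bpA-2xSV40pA-R-td-sfGFP is a mammalian expression plasmid that carries a Dre/rox-dependent fluorescent reporter inside a piggyBac transposon. It is built on a custom backbone derived from a pBluescript-type cloning vector, as reflected in the residual lacZα, lac promoter/operator, T3 and T7 promoter elements. Propagation in E. coli relies on a high-copy ColE1/pUC origin with ampicillin selection through the bla gene, and an f1 origin is also present. The piggyBac terminal repeats, described in the record as synthesized from database sequences, are not annotated as such in the feature table, although a short baculovirus-derived fragment downstream of the cassette probably marks sequence adjoining one transposon end.

The reporter is driven by the CAG promoter, made up of the CMV enhancer, chicken β-actin promoter and chimeric intron. Immediately downstream lies a transcriptional stop cassette consisting of a bGH polyadenylation signal followed by two SV40 poly(A) signals. According to the construct name and stated purpose, this cassette is flanked by rox sites, which are likewise not annotated in the table. Beyond the stop sit two tandem superfolder GFP coding sequences forming a tandem dimer, followed by a WPRE to enhance expression and a terminal bGH poly(A). Until Dre recombinase excises the rox-flanked stop, transcripts should terminate before the reporter; after excision, CAG drives td-sfGFP. With piggyBac transposase supplied separately, the cassette can be integrated into the genome for stable reporting of Dre activity. The depositor notes that it belongs to a truncation series of a bpA-3xSV40pA stop cassette, which suggests a comparison of stop cassette variants.
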