Addgene plasmid #133578: PB CAG-R-bpA-2xSV40pA-R-td-sfGFP
Purpose: CAG tdGFP dre/rox reporter piggyBac transposon (bpA 2x SV40pA stop)
Depositing lab: Mario Capecchi. Depositing organization: University of Utah.
Backbone
  Vector backbone: Custom
  Vector type: Mammalian Expression ; Dre/rox
Growth in bacteria
  Bacterial resistance: Ampicillin, 100 μg/mL
  Growth temperature: 30°C
  Growth strain: DH10B
  Copy number: High Copy
Gene/Insert
  Gene/Insert name: Tandem dimer superfolder GFP
  Species: Synthetic
Resource information
  A portion of this plasmid was derived from a plasmid made by: piggyBac ITR's were synthesized from sequences in the NCBI database. CAG promoter is from pCAGGS obtained from BCCM/LMBP. bGH pA is from Neal Copeland. SV40 pA is from Clontech. sfGFP is from Sandia Biotech. WPRE is from Miguel Ramalho-Santos. Backbone is from Stratagene.
Terms and licenses: Academic/Nonprofit Terms; Industry Terms: Not Available to Industry
Depositor comments: Truncation series of the bpA-3xSV40pA stop cassette.
How to cite: PB CAG-R-bpA-2xSV40pA-R-td-sfGFP was a gift from Mario Capecchi (Addgene plasmid # 133578 ; http://n2t.net/addgene:133578 ; RRID:Addgene_133578)
